Addgene plasmid #73863: p415 CHI-1
Purpose: Chimaera 1 (Ret2-COPD)
Depositing lab: Blanche Schwappach. Depositing organization: Universitaetsmedizin Goettingen. Publication: delta-COP contains a helix C-terminal to its longin domain key to COPI dynamics and function. Arakel EC, Richter KP, Clancy A, Schwappach B. Proc Natl Acad Sci U S A. 2016 Jun 21;113(25):6916-21. doi: 10.1073/pnas.1603544113. Epub 2016 Jun 13. PubMed 27298352.
Backbone
  Vector backbone: p415
  Vector type: Yeast Expression
  Selectable markers: LEU2
Growth in bacteria
  Bacterial resistance: Ampicillin, 100 μg/mL
  Growth temperature: 37°C
  Growth strain: DH5alpha
  Copy number: Unknown
Gene/Insert
  Gene/Insert name: Chimaera 1
  Species: B. taurus (bovine), S. cerevisiae (budding yeast)
  Insert size (bp): 1539
  Promoter: Met25
  Cloning method: Restriction Enzyme; 5′ cloning site BamH1 (not destroyed); 3′ cloning site Xho1 (not destroyed)
  Sequencing primers: 5′ CTTTTTCTTGCTCTCTTGTCTTTTCATCTA
Terms and licenses: Academic/Nonprofit Terms; Industry Terms: Not Available to Industry
How to cite: p415 CHI-1 was a gift from Blanche Schwappach (Addgene plasmid # 73863 ; http://n2t.net/addgene:73863 ; RRID:Addgene_73863)
