[The description below was written by a language model from this plasmid's Addgene catalogue record and pLannotate feature annotations shown in this document.]
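Description:
p415 CHI-1 is a yeast–E. coli shuttle expression plasmid built on the p415 backbone, a centromeric vector that carries a CEN6/ARS element for stable, low-copy maintenance in Saccharomyces cerevisiae. The LEU2 marker, with its own promoter, allows selection in leucine-auxotrophic strains. In bacteria it is propagated through a high-copy ColE1/pUC-type origin and selected with ampicillin via the β-lactamase gene. An f1 origin and remnants of the pBluescript-derived cloning region (lac promoter/operator, lacZα fragment, flanking T3 and T7 promoters) are also present. Several short annotated fragments (lacI, rop, bom, NFS1 and another yeast ORF) appear to be backbone or marker-flanking remnants rather than functional parts.

The expression cassette consists of the MET25 (MET17) promoter, which is repressed by methionine and so gives tunable expression depending on the methionine content of the medium. It is followed by the insert, cloned between BamHI and XhoI sites, and the CYC1 transcription terminator. The insert, "Chimaera 1", is a roughly 1.5 kb open reading frame described as a Ret2–COPD chimaera, combining sequence from yeast Ret2 with its bovine orthologue, the δ-COP subunit of the COPI coatomer (ARCN1/COPD). The automated annotation labels the whole reading frame as bovine ARCN1. The record does not state where the junction between yeast and bovine segments lies or which domains come from which species. No epitope tag or reporter is annotated.

The associated work concerns a helix C-terminal to the δ-COP longin domain and its role in COPI dynamics. The construct is therefore suited to expressing a yeast/mammalian δ-COP hybrid in yeast to examine which regions of the protein support coatomer function.
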