Features (pLannotate 1.2.2; 24 found; start..end, strand, type, name):
     70..573     -  misc_feature   CEN/ARS: S. cerevisiae CEN6 centromere fused to an autonomously replicating sequence
    610..714     +  promoter       AmpR promoter: bla
    715..1575    +  CDS            AmpR: β-lactamase; bla; confers resistance to ampicillin, carbenicillin, and related antibiotics
   1746..2334    +  rep_origin     ori: high-copy-number ColE1/pMB1/pBR322/pUC origin of replication
   2517..2609    +  CDS            lacI (fragment): lac repressor; lacI; The lac repressor binds to the lac operator to inhibit transcription in E. coli. This inhibition can be relieved by adding lactose or isopropyl-β-D-thiogalactopyranoside (IPTG).
   2622..2643    +  protein_bind   CAP binding site: CAP binding activates transcription in the presence of cAMP. E. coli catabolite activator protein
   2658..2688    +  promoter       lac promoter: promoter for the E. coli lac operon
   2696..2712    +  protein_bind   lac operator: The lac repressor binds to the lac operator to inhibit transcription in E. coli. This inhibition can be relieved by adding lactose or isopropyl-β-D-thiogalactopyranoside (IPTG). lac repressor encoded by lacI
   2757..2775    +  promoter       T3 promoter: promoter for bacteriophage T3 RNA polymerase
   2826..3175    +  promoter       MET17 promoter: S. cerevisiae MET17; expression is repressed by methionine; MET15; MET25
   3175..3193    +  misc_feature   MCS (fragment): pBluescript multiple cloning site
   3194..4729    +  CDS            ARCN1: COPD_BOVIN - Also known as COPD. Experimental evidence at protein level: Swiss-Prot protein existence level 1. The coatomer is a cytosolic protein complex that binds to dilysine motifs and reversibly associates with Golgi non-clathrin- coated vesicles, which further mediate biosynthetic protein transport from the ER, via the Golgi up to the trans Golgi network. Coatomer complex is required for budding from Golgi membranes, and is essential for the retrograde Golgi-to-ER transport of dilysine-tagged proteins. In mammals, the coatomer can only be recruited by membranes associated to ADP-ribosyla
   4741..4814    +  misc_feature   MCS (fragment): pBluescript multiple cloning site
   4815..5062    +  terminator     CYC1 terminator: S. cerevisiae CYC1; transcription terminator for CYC1
   5081..5099    -  promoter       T7 promoter: promoter for bacteriophage T7 RNA polymerase
   5107..5262    +  CDS            lacZα (fragment): LacZα fragment of β-galactosidase; lacZ fragment
   5266..5694    +  rep_origin     f1 ori (sequence partly withheld): f1 bacteriophage origin of replication; arrow indicates direction of (+) strand synthesis
   5722..5774    -  misc_feature   bom (fragment): basis of mobility region from pBR322
   5805..5882    +  CDS            YO192_YEAST (fragment): Experimental evidence at protein level: Swiss-Prot protein existence level 1. From Saccharomyces cerevisiae (strain ATCC 204508 / S288c) (Baker's yeast).
   6022..6429    +  promoter       LEU2 promoter: S. cerevisiae LEU2
   6430..7524    +  CDS            LEU2: 3-isopropylmalate dehydrogenase, required for leucine biosynthesis; S. cerevisiae LEU2; yeast auxotrophic marker
   7886..8002    -  CDS            NFS1 (fragment): NFS1_YEAST - Also known as SPL1 From Saccharomyces cerevisiae (strain ATCC 204508 / S288c) (Baker's yeast).
   8001..8051    -  misc_feature   bom (fragment): basis of mobility region from pBR322
   8153..1       -  CDS            rop (fragment) (across the origin): Rop protein, which maintains plasmids at low copy number; rop
>Addgene plasmid #73863 | p415 CHI-1 | addgene full sequence | sequence record 199958 | Addgene NGS Result
GACGAAAGGGCCTCGTGATACGCCTATTTTTATAGGTTAATGTCATGATAATAATGGTTTCTTAGGACGG
ATCGCTTGCCTGTAACTTACACGCGCCTCGTATCTTTTAATGATGGAATAATTTGGGAATTTACTCTGTG
TTTATTTATTTTTATGTTTTGTATTTGGATTTTAGAAAGTAAATAAAGAAGGTAGAAGAGTTACGGAATG
AAGAAAAAAAAATAAACAAAGGTTTAAAAAATTTCAACAAAAAGCGTACTTTACATATATATTTATTAGA
CAAGAAAAGCAGATTAAATAGATATACATTCGATTAACGATAAGTAAAATGTAAAATCACAGGATTTTCG
TGTGTGGTCTTCTACACAGACAAGATGAAACAATTCGGCATTAATACCTGAGAGCAGGAAGAGCAAGATA
AAAGGTAGTATTTGTTGGCGATCCCCCTAGAGTCTTTTACATCTTCGGAAAACAAAAACTATTTTTTCTT
TAATTTCTTTTTTTACTTTCTATTTTTAATTTATATATTTATATTAAAAAATTTAAATTATAATTATTTT
TATAGCACGTGATGAAAAGGACCCAGGTGGCACTTTTCGGGGAAATGTGCGCGGAACCCCTATTTGTTTA
TTTTTCTAAATACATTCAAATATGTATCCGCTCATGAGACAATAACCCTGATAAATGCTTCAATAATATT
GAAAAAGGAAGAGTATGAGTATTCAACATTTCCGTGTCGCCCTTATTCCCTTTTTTGCGGCATTTTGCCT
TCCTGTTTTTGCTCACCCAGAAACGCTGGTGAAAGTAAAAGATGCTGAAGATCAGTTGGGTGCACGAGTG
GGTTACATCGAACTGGATCTCAACAGCGGTAAGATCCTTGAGAGTTTTCGCCCCGAAGAACGTTTTCCAA
TGATGAGCACTTTTAAAGTTCTGCTATGTGGCGCGGTATTATCCCGTATTGACGCCGGGCAAGAGCAACT
CGGTCGCCGCATACACTATTCTCAGAATGACTTGGTTGAGTACTCACCAGTCACAGAAAAGCATCTTACG
GATGGCATGACAGTAAGAGAATTATGCAGTGCTGCCATAACCATGAGTGATAACACTGCGGCCAACTTAC
TTCTGACAACGATCGGAGGACCGAAGGAGCTAACCGCTTTTTTGCACAACATGGGGGATCATGTAACTCG
CCTTGATCGTTGGGAACCGGAGCTGAATGAAGCCATACCAAACGACGAGCGTGACACCACGATGCCTGTA
GCAATGGCAACAACGTTGCGCAAACTATTAACTGGCGAACTACTTACTCTAGCTTCCCGGCAACAATTAA
TAGACTGGATGGAGGCGGATAAAGTTGCAGGACCACTTCTGCGCTCGGCCCTTCCGGCTGGCTGGTTTAT
TGCTGATAAATCTGGAGCCGGTGAGCGTGGGTCTCGCGGTATCATTGCAGCACTGGGGCCAGATGGTAAG
CCCTCCCGTATCGTAGTTATCTACACGACGGGGAGTCAGGCAACTATGGATGAACGAAATAGACAGATCG
CTGAGATAGGTGCCTCACTGATTAAGCATTGGTAACTGTCAGACCAAGTTTACTCATATATACTTTAGAT
TGATTTAAAACTTCATTTTTAATTTAAAAGGATCTAGGTGAAGATCCTTTTTGATAATCTCATGACCAAA
ATCCCTTAACGTGAGTTTTCGTTCCACTGAGCGTCAGACCCCGTAGAAAAGATCAAAGGATCTTCTTGAG
ATCCTTTTTTTCTGCGCGTAATCTGCTGCTTGCAAACAAAAAAACCACCGCTACCAGCGGTGGTTTGTTT
GCCGGATCAAGAGCTACCAACTCTTTTTCCGAAGGTAACTGGCTTCAGCAGAGCGCAGATACCAAATACT
GTTCTTCTAGTGTAGCCGTAGTTAGGCCACCACTTCAAGAACTCTGTAGCACCGCCTACATACCTCGCTC
TGCTAATCCTGTTACCAGTGGCTGCTGCCAGTGGCGATAAGTCGTGTCTTACCGGGTTGGACTCAAGACG
ATAGTTACCGGATAAGGCGCAGCGGTCGGGCTGAACGGGGGGTTCGTGCACACAGCCCAGCTTGGAGCGA
ACGACCTACACCGAACTGAGATACCTACAGCGTGAGCTATGAGAAAGCGCCACGCTTCCCGAAGGGAGAA
AGGCGGACAGGTATCCGGTAAGCGGCAGGGTCGGAACAGGAGAGCGCACGAGGGAGCTTCCAGGGGGAAA
CGCCTGGTATCTTTATAGTCCTGTCGGGTTTCGCCACCTCTGACTTGAGCGTCGATTTTTGTGATGCTCG
TCAGGGGGGCGGAGCCTATGGAAAAACGCCAGCAACGCGGCCTTTTTACGGTTCCTGGCCTTTTGCTGGC
CTTTTGCTCACATGTTCTTTCCTGCGTTATCCCCTGATTCTGTGGATAACCGTATTACCGCCTTTGAGTG
AGCTGATACCGCTCGCCGCAGCCGAACGACCGAGCGCAGCGAGTCAGTGAGCGAGGAAGCGGAAGAGCGC
CCAATACGCAAACCGCCTCTCCCCGCGCGTTGGCCGATTCATTAATGCAGCTGGCACGACAGGTTTCCCG
ACTGGAAAGCGGGCAGTGAGCGCAACGCAATTAATGTGAGTTAGCTCACTCATTAGGCACCCCAGGCTTT
ACACTTTATGCTTCCGGCTCGTATGTTGTGTGGAATTGTGAGCGGATAACAATTTCACACAGGAAACAGC
TATGACCATGATTACGCCAAGCGCGCAATTAACCCTCACTAAAGGGAACAAAAGCTGGAGCTCCGGATGC
AAGGGTTCGAATCCCTTAGCTCTCATTATTTTTTGCTTTTTCTCTTGAGGTCACATGATCGCAAAATGGC
AAATGGCACGTGAAGCTGTCGATATTGGGGAACTGTGGTGGTTGGCAAATGACTAATTAAGTTAGTCAAG
GCGCCATCCTCATGAAAACTGTGTAACATAATAACCGAAGTGTCGAAAAGGTGGCACCTTGTCCAATTGA
ACACGCTCGATGAAAAAAATAAGATATATATAAGGTTAAGTAAAGCGTCTGTTAGAAAGGAAGTTTTTCC
TTTTTCTTGCTCTCTTGTCTTTTCATCTACTATTTCCTTCGTGTAATACAGGGTCGTCAGATACATAGAT
ACAATTCTATTACCCCCATCCATACTCTAGAACTAGTGGATCCATGGTGGTTTTGGCTGCTTCTATCACT
ACGCGTCAGGGGAAACCTCTCTTGTCCAGGCAATTCAAAGATCTGTCCAAGGATCGAGTCCTAGAGTTGC
TGTCCAATTTCCAGAACCTAGTCTCCGAGATCTCGTCAGACCACACATTTGTCGAGGACAAGCACGTCCG
CTACGTGTATCAGCCTATGGAGAAATTGTACATGGTACTGATCACCACCAAAAACAGCAACATCTTAGAA
GATCTGGAGACCCTAAGGCTCTTCTCAAGAGTGATTCCTGAATATTGCCGAGCCTTAGAAGAGAATGAAA
TATCTGAGCACTGTTTTGATTTGATTTTTGCATTTGACGAAATTGTTGCCTTGGGATACCGGGAGAATGT
TAACCTGGCACAGATCAGAACCTTCACAGAAATGGATTCCCATGAGGAGAAGGTGTTCAGAGCAGTCAGA
GAGACTCAAGAGCGTGAAGCCAAGGCTGAGATGCGGCGTAAAGCAAAAGAATTACAGCAGGCCCGAAGAG
ATGCAGAGAGACAGGGCAAAAAAGCACCAGGATTTGGGGGCTTTGGAAGCTCCACAGTGTCTGGAGGCAG
CACAACTTCTATGATCACAGAGACCATCATTGAAACTGACAAACCAAAAGTGGCACCCGCACCAGCCAGA
CCTTCAGGCCCTAGCAAGGCTCTGAAACTGGGAGCCAAAGGAAAGGAAGTAGATAACTTCGTTGACAAAT
TGAAATCTGAAGGCGAAAATATCATATCCTCCAATATGGGCAAGCGTACCTCTGAAGCAACCAAAGTGCA
TGCTCCACCCATTAATATGGAGAGTGTGCACATGAAGATTGAGGAAAAGATCACATTAACCTGTGGCCGA
GATGGAGGATTACAGAACATGGAGCTGCACGGCATGATCATGCTTAGGATCTCAGATGATAAATTTGGCC
GAATTCGTCTTCATGTGGAAAATGAAGACAAGAAAGGAGTACAGCTACAGACCCATCCAAATGTGGATAA
AAAACTTTTCACTGCAGAATCTCTAATTGGTTTGAAGAATCCAGAGAAGTCATTTCCAGTCAACAGTGAT
GTAGGGGTGCTAAAGTGGAGACTGCAGACCACAGAGGAGTCTTTTATTCCACTGACAATTAATTGCTGGC
CCTCAGAAAGTGGAAATGGTTGTGATGTCAACATAGAATATGAGCTACAAGAAGATAATTTAGAACTGAA
TGATGTGGTTATCACCATTCCACTCCCATCTGGTGTTGGCGCTCCAGTGATTGGTGAGATTGATGGCGAG
TATCGACATGACAGTCGACGAAATACCTTGGAGTGGTGCCTGCCAGTGATTGATGCCAAAAATAAGAGTG
GCAGCCTTGAGTTCAGCATTGCTGGGCAGCCCAATGACTTCTTCCCTGTTCAAGTCTCCTTCATCTCCAA
AAAAAATTACTGTAACATACAGGTTACCAAAGTGACCCAGGTAGATGGAAACAGCCCTGTAAGGTTTTCC
ACAGAGACCACTTTCCTAGTGGATAAGTATGAAATTCTGTAGATAAGAATGCGGCCGCTCTAGAACTAGT
GCCCCCGGGCTGCAGGAATTCGATATCAAGCTTATCGATACCGTCGACCTCGAGTCATGTAATTAGTTAT
GTCACGCTTACATTCACGCCCTCCCCCCACATCCGCTCTAACCGAAAAGGAAGGAGTTAGACAACCTGAA
GTCTAGGTCCCTATTTATTTTTTTATAGTTATGTTAGTATTAAGAACGTTATTTATATTTCAAATTTTTC
TTTTTTTTCTGTACAGACGCGTGTACGCATGTAACATTATACTGAAAACCTTGCTTGAGAAGGTTTTGGG
ACGCTCGAAGGCTTTAATTTGCGGCCGGTACCCAATTCGCCCTATAGTGAGTCGTATTACGCGCGCTCAC
TGGCCGTCGTTTTACAACGTCGTGACTGGGAAAACCCTGGCGTTACCCAACTTAATCGCCTTGCAGCACA
TCCCCCTTTCGCCAGCTGGCGTAATAGCGAAGAGGCCCGCACCGATCGCCCTTCCCAACAGTTGCGCAGC
CTGAATGGCGAATGG
[124 nt withheld, positions 5266-5389]
C
[91 nt withheld, positions 5391-5481]
A
[49 nt withheld, positions 5483-5531]
CCTTTGACGTTGGAGTCCACGTTCTTT
[37 nt withheld, positions 5559-5595]
ACCCTATCTCGGTCTATTCTTTTGATTTATAAGGGATTTTGCCGATTTCGGCCTATTGGTTAAAAAATGA
GCTGATTTAACAAAAATTTAACGCGAATTTTAACAAAATATTAACGCTTACAATTTCCTGATGCGGTATT
TTCTCCTTACGCATCTGTGCGGTATTTCACACCGCATATCGACCGGTCGAGGAGAACTTCTAGTATATCT
ACATACCTAATATTATTGCCTTATTAAAAATGGAATCCCAACAATTACATCAAAATCCACATTCTCTTCA
AAATCAATTGTCCTGTACTTCCTTGTTCATGTGTGTTCAAAAACGTTATATTTATAGGATAATTATACTC
TATTTCTCAACAAGTAATTGGTTGTTTGGCCGAGCGGTCTAAGGCGCCTGATTCAAGAAATATCTTGACC
GCAGTTAACTGTGGGAATACTCAGGTATCGTAAGATGCAAGAGTTCGAATCTCTTAGCAACCATTATTTT
TTTCCTCAACATAACGAGAACACACAGGGGCGCTATCGCACAGAATCAAATTCGATGACTGGAAATTTTT
TGTTAATTTCAGAGGTCGCCTGACGCATATACCTTTTTCAACTGAAAAATTGGGAGAAAAAGGAAAGGTG
AGAGCGCCGGAACCGGCTTTTCATATAGAATAGAGAAGCGTTCATGACTAAATGCTTGCATCACAATACT
TGAAGTTGACAATATTATTTAAGGACCTATTGTTTTTTCCAATAGGTGGTTAGCAATCGTCTTACTTTCT
AACTTTTCTTACCTTTTACATTTCAGCAATATATATATATATATTTCAAGGATATACCATTCTAATGTCT
GCCCCTAAGAAGATCGTCGTTTTGCCAGGTGACCACGTTGGTCAAGAAATCACAGCCGAAGCCATTAAGG
TTCTTAAAGCTATTTCTGATGTTCGTTCCAATGTCAAGTTCGATTTCGAAAATCATTTAATTGGTGGTGC
TGCTATCGATGCTACAGGTGTTCCACTTCCAGATGAGGCGCTGGAAGCCTCCAAGAAGGCTGATGCCGTT
TTGTTAGGTGCTGTGGGTGGTCCTAAATGGGGTACCGGTAGTGTTAGACCTGAACAAGGTTTACTAAAAA
TCCGTAAAGAACTTCAATTGTACGCCAACTTAAGACCATGTAACTTTGCATCCGACTCTCTTTTAGACTT
ATCTCCAATCAAGCCACAATTTGCTAAAGGTACTGACTTCGTTGTTGTCAGAGAATTAGTGGGAGGTATT
TACTTTGGTAAGAGAAAGGAAGACGATGGTGATGGTGTCGCTTGGGATAGTGAACAATACACCGTTCCAG
AAGTGCAAAGAATCACAAGAATGGCCGCTTTCATGGCCCTACAACATGAGCCACCATTGCCTATTTGGTC
CTTGGATAAAGCTAATGTTTTGGCCTCTTCAAGATTATGGAGAAAAACTGTGGAGGAAACCATCAAGAAC
GAATTCCCTACATTGAAGGTTCAACATCAATTGATTGATTCTGCCGCCATGATCCTAGTTAAGAACCCAA
CCCACCTAAATGGTATTATAATCACCAGCAACATGTTTGGTGATATCATCTCCGATGAAGCCTCCGTTAT
CCCAGGTTCCTTGGGTTTGTTGCCATCTGCGTCCTTGGCCTCTTTGCCAGACAAGAACACCGCATTTGGT
TTGTACGAACCATGCCACGGTTCTGCTCCAGATTTGCCAAAGAATAAGGTCAACCCTATCGCCACTATCT
TGTCTGCTGCAATGATGTTGAAATTGTCATTGAACTTGCCTGAAGAAGGTAAGGCCATTGAAGATGCAGT
TAAAAAGGTTTTGGATGCAGGTATCAGAACTGGTGATTTAGGTGGTTCCAACAGTACCACCGAAGTCGGT
GATGCTGTCGCCGAAGAAGTTAAGAAAATCCTTGCTTAAAAAGATTCTCTTTTTTTATGATATTTGTACA
TAAACTTTATAAATGAAATTCATAATAGAAACGACACGAAATTACAAAATGGAATATGTTCATAGGGTAG
ACGAAACTATATACGCAATCTACATACATTTATCAAGAAGGAGAAAAAGGAGGATGTAAAGGAATACAGG
TAAGCAAATTGATACTAATGGCTCAACGTGATAAGGAAAAAGAATTGCACTTTAACATTAATATTGACAA
GGAGGAGGGCACCACACAAAAAGTTAGGTGTAACAGAAAATCATGAAACTATGATTCCTAATTTATATAT
TGGAGGATTTTCTCTAAAAAAAAAAAAATACAACAAATAAAAAACACTCAATGACCTGACCATTTGATGG
AGTTTAAGTCAATACCTTCTTGAACCATTTCCCATAATGGTGAAAGTTCCCTCAAGAATTTTACTCTGTC
AGAAACGGCCTTAACGACGTAGTCGATATGGTGCACTCTCAGTACAATCTGCTCTGATGCCGCATAGTTA
AGCCAGCCCCGACACCCGCCAACACCCGCTGACGCGCCCTGACGGGCTTGTCTGCTCCCGGCATCCGCTT
ACAGACAAGCTGTGACCGTCTCCGGGAGCTGCATGTGTCAGAGGTTTTCACCGTCATCACCGAAACGCGC
GA
